Addgene plasmid #245968: huCof C139A-mRFP
Purpose: Expression of cof with one of 4 cys mutated to ala. Incorporates into cofilactin rods
Depositing lab: James Bamburg. Depositing organization: Colorado State University, Fort Collins. Publication: Incorporation of cofilin into rods depends on disulfide intermolecular bonds: implications for actin regulation and neurodegenerative disease. Bernstein BW, Shaw AE, Minamide LS, Pak CW, Bamburg JR. J Neurosci. 2012 May 9;32(19):6670-81. doi: 10.1523/JNEUROSCI.6020-11.2012. PubMed 22573689.
Backbone
  Vector backbone: pShuttle CMV
  Backbone manufacturer: Gift from Bert Vogelstein in 1999
  Backbone size w/o insert (bp): 7470
  Vector type: Mammalian Expression
  Selectable markers: Neomycin (select with G418)
Growth in bacteria
  Bacterial resistance: Kanamycin, 50 μg/mL
  Growth temperature: 37°C
  Growth strain: DH5alpha
  Copy number: High Copy
Gene/Insert
  Gene/Insert name: cofilin 1 (cfl1)
  Species: H. sapiens (human)
  Mutation: C139A
  Entrez Gene: CFL1 (a.k.a. CFL, HEL-S-15, cofilin)
  Promoter: CMV
  Tag / fusion protein: mRFP (C terminal on insert)
  Cloning method: Restriction Enzyme; 5′ cloning site Unspecified (unknown if destroyed)
Terms and licenses: Academic/Nonprofit Terms; Industry Terms: Not Available to Industry
How to cite: huCof C139A-mRFP was a gift from James Bamburg (Addgene plasmid # 245968 ; http://n2t.net/addgene:245968 ; RRID:Addgene_245968)
