[The description below was written by a language model from this plasmid's Addgene catalogue record and pLannotate feature annotations shown in this document.]
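Description:
huCof C139A-mRFP is a mammalian expression plasmid built on pShuttle-CMV, the adenoviral shuttle backbone of the AdEasy system. It is propagated in E. coli as a high-copy plasmid through a ColE1/pUC-type origin and selected with kanamycin via the Tn5 aminoglycoside phosphotransferase (NeoR/KanR) gene. The catalogue also lists neomycin/G418 as a selectable marker, but the feature table shows no eukaryotic promoter annotated upstream of this gene, so its usefulness for selection in mammalian cells is not evident from the record. An f1 origin and remnant fragments of β-lactamase and Tn5 transposase are also annotated in the backbone.

The payload is human cofilin 1 (CFL1) carrying a C139A substitution, which replaces one of the protein's four cysteines with alanine. It is fused at its C terminus to the monomeric red fluorescent protein mRFP1. Expression is driven by the CMV immediate-early enhancer and promoter and terminated by an SV40 polyadenylation signal. This cassette sits between adenovirus serotype 5 elements: a left ITR and the Ψ packaging signal upstream, then downstream homology regions that include the IX and IVa2 genes, E4 ORF sequences and the right ITR. In the shuttle system these arms allow recombination with an adenoviral backbone plasmid to produce replication-defective recombinant adenovirus. The plasmid can also be transfected directly for transient expression.

According to the record, the construct is used to express and visualise this cysteine mutant, which still incorporates into cofilin-actin (cofilactin) rods. It belongs to work examining how intermolecular disulfide bonds contribute to rod formation, with relevance to actin regulation and neurodegenerative disease.
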