Features (pLannotate 1.2.2; 21 found; start..end, strand, type, name):
     44..402     -  rep_origin     f1 ori (sequence partly withheld): f1 bacteriophage origin of replication; arrow indicates direction of (+) strand synthesis
    440..542     +  repeat_region  ITR: inverted terminal repeat of human adenovirus serotype 5 inverted
    630..780     +  misc_signal    Ad5 Ψ: packaging signal for adenovirus serotype 5
    838..1141    +  enhancer       CMV enhancer: human cytomegalovirus immediate early enhancer
   1142..1345    +  promoter       CMV promoter: human cytomegalovirus (CMV) immediate early promoter
   1406..1424    -  misc_feature   MCS (fragment): pBluescript multiple cloning site
   1431..1928    +  CDS            CFL1: COF1_HUMAN - Also known as CFL. Experimental evidence at protein level: Swiss-Prot protein existence level 1. Binds to F-actin and exhibits pH-sensitive F-actin depolymerizing activity (PubMed:11812157). In conjunction with the subcortical maternal complex (SCMC), plays an essential role for zygotes to progress beyond the first embryonic cell divisions via regulation of actin dynamics (PubMed:15580268). Required for the centralization of the mitotic spindle and symmetric division of zygotes (By similarity). Plays a role in the regulation of cell morphology and cytoskeletal organization in epit
   1944..2621    +  CDS            mRFP1: monomeric derivative of DsRed (Campbell et al., 2002) mammalian codon-optimized
   2646..2730    +  CDS            large T antigen (fragment): large T antigen from SV40 (simian virus 40)
   2753..2874    +  polyA_signal   SV40 poly(A) signal: SV40 polyadenylation signal
   2968..3387    +  CDS            IX: CAP9_ADE05 - Experimental evidence at protein level: Swiss-Prot protein existence level 1. Structural component of the virion that acts as a cement protein on the capsid exterior and forms triskelion structures consisting of three molecules that stabilize three hexon trimers at the center of each icosahedral facet and fixes the peripentonal hexons. Dispensable for assembly. During virus entry, recruits the anterograde motor kinesin-1 to the capsid docked at the nuclear pore complex thereby subjecting the docked capsid to a pulling force. The resulting tension leads to capsid disruption, disper
   3453..4787    -  CDS            IVa2: PKG1_ADE05 - Experimental evidence at protein level: Swiss-Prot protein existence level 1. Component of the packaging machinery which encapsidates the viral DNA into preformed capsids and transcriptional activator of the viral major late promoter (MLP). Binds, along with packaging proteins 2 and 3, to the specific packaging sequence on the left end of viral genomic DNA and displays ATPase activity thereby providing the power stroke of the packaging machinery. The activity of packaging protein IVa2 is stimulated by protein 33K which acts as a terminase. May be the protein that pumps DNA into th
   5160..5321    -  CDS            E4RF2_ADE02 (fragment): Protein predicted: Swiss-Prot protein existence level 4. From Human adenovirus C serotype 2 (HAdV-2) (Human adenovirus 2).
   5372..5755    -  CDS            E4RF1_ADE02: Experimental evidence at protein level: Swiss-Prot protein existence level 1. May modulate tight-junctions functions of infected cells through interactions with PDZ proteins. E4 ORF1 has ben show for Adenovirus 9 to interact with protein involved in tight junction regulation. May play a role in mTOR activation by activating PI3- kinase, thus overriding cellular checkpoint for translation. From Human adenovirus C serotype 2 (HAdV-2) (Human adenovirus 2).
   6065..6167    -  repeat_region  ITR: inverted terminal repeat of human adenovirus serotype 5 inverted
   6191..6245    +  misc_feature   bom (fragment): basis of mobility region from pBR322
   6431..7019    -  rep_origin     ori: high-copy-number ColE1/pMB1/pBR322/pUC origin of replication
   7191..7505    -  CDS            bla(M) (fragment): β-lactamase lacking the signal sequence; bla(M); allows cytosolic expression of β-lactamase
   7550..7819    +  CDS            tnpA (fragment): TN5P_ECOLX - Also known as tnp. Experimental evidence at protein level: Swiss-Prot protein existence level 1. Mediates transposition of transposon Tn5 by a 'cut and paste' mechanism. First, the monomeric transposase binds the 19 bp inverted DNA repeats flanking the transposon. Then, dimerization of the DNA- bound transposase creates a synaptic DNA complex. After nicking of the first DNA strand, excision of the transposon proceeds through a series of intermediates. The transposase then mediates the insertion of the transposon at a new site by strand transfer. The activity of the wild- type tran
   7851..8645    +  CDS            NeoR/KanR: aminoglycoside phosphotransferase from Tn5; aph(3')-II (or nptII); confers resistance to neomycin, kanamycin, and G418 (Geneticin®)
   8655..8671    -  rep_origin     f1 ori (fragment): f1 bacteriophage origin of replication; arrow indicates direction of (+) strand synthesis
>Addgene plasmid #245968 | huCof C139A-mRFP | addgene full sequence | sequence record 490034 | Addgene NGS Result
GCTCATTTTTTAACCAATAGGCCGAAATCGGCAAAATCCCTTATAAATCAAAAGAATAGACCGAGATAGG
GT
[37 nt withheld, positions 73-109]
AAAGAACGTGGACTCCAACGTCAAAGG
[49 nt withheld, positions 137-185]
T
[91 nt withheld, positions 187-277]
G
[124 nt withheld, positions 279-402]
CCATTCGCCATTCAGGATCGAATTAATTCTTAATTAACATCATCAATAATATACCTTATTTTGGATTGAA
GCCAATATGATAATGAGGGGGTGGAGTTTGTGACGTGGCGCGGGGCGTGGGAACGGGGCGGGTGACGTAG
TAGTGTGGCGGAAGTGTGATGTTGCAAGTGTGGCGGAACACATGTAAGCGACGGATGTGGCAAAAGTGAC
GTTTTTGGTGTGCGCCGGTGTACACAGGAAGTGACAATTTTCGCGCGGTTTTAGGCGGATGTTGTAGTAA
ATTTGGGCGTAACCGAGTAAGATTTGGCCATTTTCGCGGGAAAACTGAATAAGAGGAAGTGAAATCTGAA
TAATTTTGTGTTACTCATAGCGCGTAATACTGTAATAGTAATCAATTACGGGGTCATTAGTTCATAGCCC
ATATATGGAGTTCCGCGTTACATAACTTACGGTAAATGGCCCGCCTGGCTGACCGCCCAACGACCCCCGC
CCATTGACGTCAATAATGACGTATGTTCCCATAGTAACGCCAATAGGGACTTTCCATTGACGTCAATGGG
TGGAGTATTTACGGTAAACTGCCCACTTGGCAGTACATCAAGTGTATCATATGCCAAGTACGCCCCCTAT
TGACGTCAATGACGGTAAATGGCCCGCCTGGCATTATGCCCAGTACATGACCTTATGGGACTTTCCTACT
TGGCAGTACATCTACGTATTAGTCATCGCTATTACCATGGTGATGCGGTTTTGGCAGTACATCAATGGGC
GTGGATAGCGGTTTGACTCACGGGGATTTCCAAGTCTCCACCCCATTGACGTCAATGGGAGTTTGTTTTG
GCACCAAAATCAACGGGACTTTCCAAAATGTCGTAACAACTCCGCCCCATTGACGCAAATGGGCGGTAGG
CGTGTACGGTGGGAGGTCTATATAAGCAGAGCTGGTTTAGTGAACCGTCAGATCCGCTAGAGATCTGGTA
CCGTCGACGCGGCCGCTCGAGCCTAAGCTTGATATCGAATTCACCACCATGGCCTCCGGTGTGGCTGTCT
CTGATGGTGTCATCAAGGTGTTCAACGACATGAAGGTGCGTAAGAGCTCAACCCCAGAGGAGGTGAAGAA
GCGCAAGAAGGCGGTGCTCTTCTGCCTGAGTGAGGACAAGAAGAACATCATCCTGGAGGAGGGCAAGGAG
ATCCTGGTGGGCGATGTGGGCCAGACTGTCGACGATCCCTACGCCACCTTTGTCAAGATGCTGCCAGATA
AGGACTGCCGCTATGCCCTCTATGATGCAACCTATGAGACCAAGGAGAGCAAGAAGGAGGATCTGGTGTT
TATCTTCTGGGCCCCCGAGTCTGCGCCCCTTAAGAGCAAAATGATTTATGCCAGCTCCAAGGACGCCATC
AAGAAGAAGCTGACAGGGATCAAGCATGAATTGCAAGCAAACGCCTACGAGGAGGTCAAGGACCGCTGCA
CCCTGGCAGAGAAGCTGGGGGGCAGTGCGGTCATCTCCCTGGAGGGCAAGCCTTTGTTATCCCGGGATCC
GATGGCCTCCTCCGAGGACGTCATCAAGGAGTTCATGCGCTTCAAGGTGCGCATGGAGGGCTCCGTGAAC
GGCCACGAGTTCGAGATCGAGGGCGAGGGCGAGGGCCGCCCCTACGAGGGCACCCAGACCGCCAAGCTGA
AGGTGACCAAGGGCGGCCCCCTGCCCTTCGCCTGGGACATCCTGTCCCCTCAGTTCCAGTACGGCTCCAA
GGCCTACGTGAAGCACCCCGCCGACATCCCCGACTACTTGAAGCTGTCCTTCCCCGAGGGCTTCAAGTGG
GAGCGCGTGATGAACTTCGAGGACGGCGGCGTGGTGACCGTGACCCAGGACTCCTCCCTGCAGGACGGCG
AGTTCATCTACAAGGTGAAGCTGCGCGGCACCAACTTCCCCTCCGACGGCCCCGTAATGCAGAAGAAGAC
CATGGGCTGGGAGGCCTCCACCGAGCGGATGTACCCCGAGGACGGCGCCCTGAAGGGCGAGATCAAGATG
AGGCTGAAGCTGAAGGACGGCGGCCACTACGACGCCGAGGTCAAGACCACCTACATGGCCAAGAAGCCCG
TGCAGCTGCCCGGCGCCTACAAGACCGACATCAAGCTGGACATCACCTCCCACAACGAGGACTACACCAT
CGTGGAACAGTACGAGCGCGCCGAGGGCCGCCACTCCACCGGCGCCTAAGAATTGGCCGCGACTCTAGAT
AACTGATCATAATCAGCCATACCACATTTGTAGAGGTTTTACTTGCTTTAAAAAACCTCCCACACCTCCC
CCTGAACCTGAAACATAAAATGAATGCAATTGTTGTTGTTAACTTGTTTATTGCAGCTTATAATGGTTAC
AAATAAAGCAATAGCATCACAAATTTCACAAATAAAGCATTTTTTTCACTGCATTCTAGTTGTGGTTTGT
CCAAACTCATCAATGTATCTTAACGCGGATCTGGGCGTGGTTAAGGGTGGGAAAGAATATATAAGGTGGG
GGTCTTATGTAGTTTTGTATCTGTTTTGCAGCAGCCGCCGCCGCCATGAGCACCAACTCGTTTGATGGAA
GCATTGTGAGCTCATATTTGACAACGCGCATGCCCCCATGGGCCGGGGTGCGTCAGAATGTGATGGGCTC
CAGCATTGATGGTCGCCCCGTCCTGCCCGCAAACTCTACTACCTTGACCTACGAGACCGTGTCTGGAACG
CCGTTGGAGACTGCAGCCTCCGCCGCCGCTTCAGCCGCTGCAGCCACCGCCCGCGGGATTGTGACTGACT
TTGCTTTCCTGAGCCCGCTTGCAAGCAGTGCAGCTTCCCGTTCATCCGCCCGCGATGACAAGTTGACGGC
TCTTTTGGCACAATTGGATTCTTTGACCCGGGAACTTAATGTCGTTTCTCAGCAGCTGTTGGATCTGCGC
CAGCAGGTTTCTGCCCTGAAGGCTTCCTCCCCTCCCAATGCGGTTTAAAACATAAATAAAAAACCAGACT
CTGTTTGGATTTGGATCAAGCAAGTGTCTTGCTGTCTTTATTTAGGGGTTTTGCGCGCGCGGTAGGCCCG
GGACCAGCGGTCTCGGTCGTTGAGGGTCCTGTGTATTTTTTCCAGGACGTGGTAAAGGTGACTCTGGATG
TTCAGATACATGGGCATAAGCCCGTCTCTGGGGTGGAGGTAGCACCACTGCAGAGCTTCATGCTGCGGGG
TGGTGTTGTAGATGATCCAGTCGTAGCAGGAGCGCTGGGCGTGGTGCCTAAAAATGTCTTTCAGTAGCAA
GCTGATTGCCAGGGGCAGGCCCTTGGTGTAAGTGTTTACAAAGCGGTTAAGCTGGGATGGGTGCATACGT
GGGGATATGAGATGCATCTTGGACTGTATTTTTAGGTTGGCTATGTTCCCAGCCATATCCCTCCGGGGAT
TCATGTTGTGCAGAACCACCAGCACAGTGTATCCGGTGCACTTGGGAAATTTGTCATGTAGCTTAGAAGG
AAATGCGTGGAAGAACTTGGAGACGCCCTTGTGACCTCCAAGATTTTCCATGCATTCGTCCATAATGATG
GCAATGGGCCCACGGGCGGCGGCCTGGGCGAAGATATTTCTGGGATCACTAACGTCATAGTTGTGTTCCA
GGATGAGATCGTCATAGGCCATTTTTACAAAGCGCGGGCGGAGGGTGCCAGACTGCGGTATAATGGTTCC
ATCCGGCCCAGGGGCGTAGTTACCCTCACAGATTTGCATTTCCCACGCTTTGAGTTCAGATGGGGGGATC
ATGTCTACCTGCGGGGCGATGAAGAAAACGGTTTCCGGGGTAGGGGAGATCAGCTGGGAAGAAAGCAGGT
TCCTGAGCAGCTGCGACTTACCGCAGCCGGTGGGCCCGTAAATCACACCTATTACCGGCTGCAACTGGTA
GTTAAGAGAGCTGCAGCTGCCGTCATCCCTGAGCAGGGGGGCCACTTCGTTAAGCATGTCCCTGACTCGC
ATGTTTTCCCTGACCAAATCCGCCAGAAGGCGCTCGCCGCCCAGCGATAGCAGTTCTTGCAAGGAAGCAA
AGTTTTTCAACGGTTTGAGACCGTCCGCCGTAGGCATGCTTTTGAGCGTTTGACCAAGCAGTTCCAGGCG
GTCCCACAGCTCGGTCACCTGCTCTACGGCATCTCGATCCAGCATATCTCCTCGTTTCGCGGGTTGGGGC
GGCTTTCGCTGTACGGCAGTAGTCGGTGCTCGTCCAGACGGGCCAGGGTCATGTCTTTCCACGGGCGCAG
GGTCCTCGTCAGCGTAGTCTGGGTCACGGTGAAGGGGTGCGCTCCGGGCTGCGCGCTGGCCAGGGTGCGC
TTGAGGCTGGTCCTGCTGGTGCTGAAGCGCTGCCGGTCTTCGCCCTGCGCGTCGGCCAGGTAGCATTTGA
CCATGGTGTCATAGTCCAGCCCCTCCGCGGCGTGGCCCTTGGCGCGCAGCTTGCCCTTGGAGGAGGCGCC
GCACGAGGGGCAGTGCAGACTTTTGAGGGCGTAGAGCTTGGGCGCGAGAAATACCGATTCCGGGGAGTAG
GCATCCGCGCCGCAGGCCCCGCAGACGGTCTCGCATTCCACGAGCCAGGTGAGCTCTGGCCGTTCGGGGT
CAAAAACCAGGTTTCCCCCATGCTTTTTGATGCGTTTCTTACCTCTGGTTTCCATGAGCCGGTGTCCACG
CTCGGTGACGAAAAGGCTGTCCGTGTCCCCGTATACAGACTTGAGAGGGAGTTTAAACGAATTCAATAGC
TTGTTGCATGGGCGGCGATATAAAATGCAAGGTGCTGCTCAAAAAATCAGGCAAAGCCTCGCGCAAAAAA
GAAAGCACATCGTAGTCATGCTCATGCAGATAAAGGCAGGTAAGCTCCGGAACCACCACAGAAAAAGACA
CCATTTTTCTCTCAAACATGTCTGCGGGTTTCTGCATAAACACAAAATAAAATAACAAAAAAACATTTAA
ACATTAGAAGCCTGTCTTACAACAGGAAAAACAACCCTTATAAGCATAAGACGGACTACGGCCATGCCGG
CGTGACCGTAAAAAAACTGGTCACCGTGATTAAAAAGCACCACCGACAGCTCCTCGGTCATGTCCGGAGT
CATAATGTAAGACTCGGTAAACACATCAGGTTGATTCACATCGGTCAGTGCTAAAAAGCGACCGAAATAG
CCCGGGGGAATACATACCCGCAGGCGTAGAGACAACATTACAGCCCCCATAGGAGGTATAACAAAATTAA
TAGGAGAGAAAAACACATAAACACCTGAAAAACCCTCCTGCCTAGGCAAAATAGCACCCTCCCGCTCCAG
AACAACATACAGCGCTTCCACAGCGGCAGCCATAACAGTCAGCCTTACCAGTAAAAAAGAAAACCTATTA
AAAAAACACCACTCGACACGGCACCAGCTCAATCAGTCACAGTGTAAAAAAGGGCCAAGTGCAGAGCGAG
TATATATAGGACTAAAAAATGACGTAACGGTTAAAGTCCACAAAAAACACCCAGAAAACCGCACGCGAAC
CTACGCCCAGAAACGAAAGCCAAAAAACCCACAACTTCCTCAAATCGTCACTTCCGTTTTCCCACGTTAC
GTCACTTCCCATTTTAAGAAAACTACAATTCCCAACACATACAAGTTACTCCGCCCTAAAACCTACGTCA
CCCGCCCCGTTCCCACGCCCCGCGCCACGTCACAAACTCCACCCCCTCATTATCATATTGGCTTCAATCC
AAAATAAGGTATATTATTGATGATGTTAATTAACATGCATGGATCGATCCATATGCGGTGTGAAATACCG
CACAGATGCGTAAGGAGAAAATACCGCATCAGGCGCTCTTCCGCTTCCTCGCTCACTGACTCGCTGCGCT
CGGTCGTTCGGCTGCGGCGAGCGGTATCAGCTCACTCAAAGGCGGTAATACGGTTATCCACAGAATCAGG
GGATAACGCAGGAAAGAACATGTGAGCAAAAGGCCAGCAAAAGGCCAGGAACCGTAAAAAGGCCGCGTTG
CTGGCGTTTTTCCATAGGCTCCGCCCCCCTGACGAGCATCACAAAAATCGACGCTCAAGTCAGAGGTGGC
GAAACCCGACAGGACTATAAAGATACCAGGCGTTTCCCCCTGGAAGCTCCCTCGTGCGCTCTCCTGTTCC
GACCCTGCCGCTTACCGGATACCTGTCCGCCTTTCTCCCTTCGGGAAGCGTGGCGCTTTCTCATAGCTCA
CGCTGTAGGTATCTCAGTTCGGTGTAGGTCGTTCGCTCCAAGCTGGGCTGTGTGCACGAACCCCCCGTTC
AGCCCGACCGCTGCGCCTTATCCGGTAACTATCGTCTTGAGTCCAACCCGGTAAGACACGACTTATCGCC
ACTGGCAGCAGCCACTGGTAACAGGATTAGCAGAGCGAGGTATGTAGGCGGTGCTACAGAGTTCTTGAAG
TGGTGGCCTAACTACGGCTACACTAGAAGGACAGTATTTGGTATCTGCGCTCTGCTGAAGCCAGTTACCT
TCGGAAAAAGAGTTGGTAGCTCTTGATCCGGCAAACAAACCACCGCTGGTAGCGGTGGTTTTTTTGTTTG
CAAGCAGCAGATTACGCGCAGAAAAAAAGGATCTCAAGAAGATCCTTTGATCTTTTCTACGGGGTCTGAC
GCTCAGTGGAACGAAAACTCACGTTAAGGGATTTTGGTCATGAGATTATCAAAAAGGATCTTCACCTAGA
TCCTTTTAAATTAAAAATGAAGTTTTAAATCAATCTAAAGTATATATGAGTAAACTTGGTCTGACAGTTA
CCAATGCTTAATCAGTGAGGCACCTATCTCAGCGATCTGTCTATTTCGTTCATCCATAGTTGCCTGACTC
CCCGTCGTGTAGATAACTACGATACGGGAGGGCTTACCATCTGGCCCCAGTGCTGCAATGATACCGCGAG
ACCCACGCTCACCGGCTCCAGATTTATCAGCAATAAACCAGCCAGCCGGAAGGGCCGAGCGCAGAAGTGG
TCCTGCAACTTTATCCGCCTCCATCCAGTCTATTAATTGTTGCCGGGAAGCTAGAGTAAGTAGTTCGCCA
GTTAATAGTTTGCGCAACGTTGTTGCCATTGCTGCAGCCATGAGATTATCAAAAAGGATCTTCACCTAGA
TCCTTTTCACGTAGAAAGCCAGTCCGCAGAAACGGTGCTGACCCCGGATGAATGTCAGCTACTGGGCTAT
CTGGACAAGGGAAAACGCAAGCGCAAAGAGAAAGCAGGTAGCTTGCAGTGGGCTTACATGGCGATAGCTA
GACTGGGCGGTTTTATGGACAGCAAGCGAACCGGAATTGCCAGCTGGGGCGCCCTCTGGTAAGGTTGGGA
AGCCCTGCAAAGTAAACTGGATGGCTTTCTTGCCGCCAAGGATCTGATGGCGCAGGGGATCAAGCTCTGA
TCAAGAGACAGGATGAGGATCGTTTCGCATGATTGAACAAGATGGATTGCACGCAGGTTCTCCGGCCGCT
TGGGTGGAGAGGCTATTCGGCTATGACTGGGCACAACAGACAATCGGCTGCTCTGATGCCGCCGTGTTCC
GGCTGTCAGCGCAGGGGCGCCCGGTTCTTTTTGTCAAGACCGACCTGTCCGGTGCCCTGAATGAACTGCA
AGACGAGGCAGCGCGGCTATCGTGGCTGGCCACGACGGGCGTTCCTTGCGCAGCTGTGCTCGACGTTGTC
ACTGAAGCGGGAAGGGACTGGCTGCTATTGGGCGAAGTGCCGGGGCAGGATCTCCTGTCATCTCACCTTG
CTCCTGCCGAGAAAGTATCCATCATGGCTGATGCAATGCGGCGGCTGCATACGCTTGATCCGGCTACCTG
CCCATTCGACCACCAAGCGAAACATCGCATCGAGCGAGCACGTACTCGGATGGAAGCCGGTCTTGTCGAT
CAGGATGATCTGGACGAAGAGCATCAGGGGCTCGCGCCAGCCGAACTGTTCGCCAGGCTCAAGGCGAGCA
TGCCCGACGGCGAGGATCTCGTCGTGACCCATGGCGATGCCTGCTTGCCGAATATCATGGTGGAAAATGG
CCGCTTTTCTGGATTCATCGACTGTGGCCGGCTGGGTGTGGCGGACCGCTATCAGGACATAGCGTTGGCT
ACCCGTGATATTGCTGAAGAGCTTGGCGGCGAATGGGCTGACCGCTTCCTCGTGCTTTACGGTATCGCCG
CTCCCGATTCGCAGCGCATCGCCTTCTATCGCCTTCTTGACGAGTTCTTCTGAATTTTGTTAAAATTTTT
GTTAAATCA
